Addgene plasmid #237464: pX461-evoCDA1-nSpCas9-Intergenic sgRNA
Purpose: All-in-one base editor expressing cytosine base editor (evoCDA1-nSpCas9) and sgRNA control targeting Intergenic site
Depositing lab: Thomas Gonatopoulos-Pournatzis. Depositing organization: National Cancer Institute (NCI). Publication: Single-cell exon deletion profiling reveals splicing events that shape gene expression and cell state dynamics. Kumari B, Damodaran AP, Guiblet WM, Xiao MS, Behera AK, On TA, McIntosh CE, Teszler M, Holloway C, Le S, Parab N, Zhao Y, Aregger M, Gonatopoulos-Pournatzis T. Nat Commun. 2026 Feb 3;17(1):1218. doi: 10.1038/s41467-026-68774-w. PubMed 41633991.
Backbone
  Vector backbone: pX459v2
  Backbone manufacturer: Feng Zhang (Addgene plasmid # 62988)
  Vector type: Mammalian Expression, CRISPR
  Selectable markers: Puromycin
Growth in bacteria
  Bacterial resistance: Ampicillin, 100 μg/mL
  Growth temperature: 37°C
  Growth strain: DH5alpha
  Copy number: High Copy
Gene/Insert
  Gene/Insert name: Intergenic sgRNA
  gRNA/shRNA sequence: TTGACTGCACACAACTGGGC
  Species: Other
  Promoter: chicken beta-actin promoter & U6
  Cloning method: Gibson Cloning
Terms and licenses: Academic/Nonprofit Terms; Industry Terms: Not Available to Industry
How to cite: pX461-evoCDA1-nSpCas9-Intergenic sgRNA was a gift from Thomas Gonatopoulos-Pournatzis (Addgene plasmid # 237464 ; http://n2t.net/addgene:237464 ; RRID:Addgene_237464)
