[The description below was written by a language model from this plasmid's Addgene catalogue record and pLannotate feature annotations shown in this document.]
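Description:
pX461-evoCDA1-nSpCas9-Intergenic sgRNA is an all-in-one mammalian CRISPR cytosine base editor plasmid of about 11 kb, built on the pX459v2 backbone by Gibson cloning. It is propagated in E. coli as a high-copy plasmid through a ColE1/pUC-type origin with ampicillin selection (AmpR under its own bla promoter). It also carries an f1 phage origin and a single annotated AAV2 ITR inherited from the parental vector series. Puromycin resistance provides selection in transfected mammalian cells.

Two expression units sit in tandem. A human U6 RNA polymerase III promoter drives a single guide RNA made of a spacer directed at an intergenic site fused to the S. pyogenes gRNA scaffold; this guide serves as a control. A second, partial scaffold match follows the first in the annotation. Downstream, a CMV enhancer, chicken β-actin promoter and hybrid intron (the CBh-type arrangement) drive the editor protein. The evoCDA1 deaminase named in the catalogue entry is not itself annotated, and presumably lies in the unannotated stretch after the intron. The annotated parts are a fragment matching human RAD51, which the catalogue entry does not mention, then SpCas9 detected as N- and C-terminal portions with the D10A change, consistent with the nickase, and then a uracil glycosylase inhibitor (UGI) from phage PBS2, which blocks uracil excision and so favours C-to-T outcomes. The puromycin N-acetyltransferase sequence and bGH polyadenylation signal follow across the numbering origin of the circular map; how PuroR is linked to the editor is not annotated.

The associated study concerns single-cell profiling of exon deletions and splicing events. This plasmid would serve as a control alongside base editor constructs carrying experimental guides.
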