Features (pLannotate 1.2.2; 20 found; start..end, strand, type, name):
     70..669     +  CDS            PuroR (fragment): puromycin N-acetyltransferase; pac from Streptomyces; confers resistance to puromycin
    703..814     +  polyA_signal   bGH poly(A) signal: bovine growth hormone polyadenylation signal
    919..1059    +  repeat_region  AAV2 ITR: inverted terminal repeat of adeno-associated virus serotype 2 inverted
   1064..1115    -  misc_feature   bom (fragment): basis of mobility region from pBR322
   1134..1589    +  rep_origin     f1 ori (sequence partly withheld): f1 bacteriophage origin of replication; arrow indicates direction of (+) strand synthesis
   1590..1639    -  misc_feature   bom (fragment): basis of mobility region from pBR322
   1741..1776    -  CDS            rop (fragment): Rop protein, which maintains plasmids at low copy number; rop
   1871..1975    +  promoter       AmpR promoter: bla
   1976..2836    +  CDS            AmpR: β-lactamase; bla; confers resistance to ampicillin, carbenicillin, and related antibiotics
   3007..3595    +  rep_origin     ori: high-copy-number ColE1/pMB1/pBR322/pUC origin of replication
   3657..3897    +  promoter       U6 promoter: RNA polymerase III promoter for human U6 snRNA
   3927..4002    +  misc_RNA       gRNA scaffold: guide RNA scaffold for the Streptococcus pyogenes CRISPR/Cas9 system
   4009..4052    +  misc_RNA       gRNA scaffold (fragment): guide RNA scaffold for the Streptococcus pyogenes CRISPR/Cas9 system
   4099..4384    +  enhancer       CMV enhancer: human cytomegalovirus immediate early enhancer; contains an 18-bp deletion relative to the standard CMV enhancer
   4386..4663    +  promoter       chicken β-actin promoter: No description available
   4664..4891    +  intron         hybrid intron: hybrid between chicken β-actin (CBA) and minute virus of mice (MMV) introns (Gray et al., 2011)
   5701..6060    +  CDS            RAD51 (fragment): RAD51_HUMAN - Also known as RAD51A, RECA. Experimental evidence at protein level: Swiss-Prot protein existence level 1. Plays an important role in homologous strand exchange, a key step in DNA repair through homologous recombination (HR) (PubMed:28575658). Binds to single and double-stranded DNA and exhibits DNA-dependent ATPase activity. Catalyzes the recognition of homology and strand exchange between homologous DNA partners to form a joint molecule between a processed DNA break and the repair template. Binds to single-stranded DNA in an ATP-dependent manner to form nucleoprotein filaments w
   6145..7746    +  CDS            dCas9(N): N-terminal portion of catalytically inactive Streptococcus pyogenes dCas9 carrying the D10A mutation (Zetsche et al., 2015)
   7747..10241   +  CDS            Cas9(C) (fragment): C-terminal portion of Streptococcus pyogenes Cas9 (Zetsche et al., 2015)
  10561..10809   +  CDS            UGI: UNGI_BPPB2 - Experimental evidence at protein level: Swiss-Prot protein existence level 1. This protein binds specifically and reversibly to the host uracil-DNA glycosylase, preventing removal of uracil residues from PBS2 DNA by the host uracil-excision repair system. From Bacillus phage PBS2 (Bacteriophage PBS2).
>Addgene plasmid #237464 | pX461-evoCDA1-nSpCas9-Intergenic sgRNA | addgene full sequence | sequence record 476178 | Addgene NGS Result
GAATTCGGCAGTGGAGAGGGCAGAGGAAGTCTGCTAACATGCGGTGACGTCGAGGAGAATCCTGGCCCAA
TGACCGAGTACAAGCCCACGGTGCGCCTCGCCACCCGCGACGACGTCCCCAGGGCCGTACGCACCCTCGC
CGCCGCGTTCGCCGACTACCCCGCCACGCGCCACACCGTCGATCCGGACCGCCACATCGAGCGGGTCACC
GAGCTGCAAGAACTCTTCCTCACGCGCGTCGGGCTCGACATCGGCAAGGTGTGGGTCGCGGACGACGGCG
CCGCGGTGGCGGTCTGGACCACGCCGGAGAGCGTCGAAGCGGGGGCGGTGTTCGCCGAGATCGGCCCGCG
CATGGCCGAGTTGAGCGGTTCCCGGCTGGCCGCGCAGCAACAGATGGAAGGCCTCCTGGCGCCGCACCGG
CCCAAGGAGCCCGCGTGGTTCCTGGCCACCGTCGGAGTCTCGCCCGACCACCAGGGCAAGGGTCTGGGCA
GCGCCGTCGTGCTCCCCGGAGTGGAGGCGGCCGAGCGCGCCGGGGTGCCCGCCTTCCTGGAGACCTCCGC
GCCCCGCAACCTCCCCTTCTACGAGCGGCTCGGCTTCACCGTCACCGCCGACGTCGAGGTGCCCGAAGGA
CCGCGCACCTGGTGCATGACCCGCAAGCCCGGTGCCTGAGAATTCTAACTAGAGCTCGCTGATCAGCCTC
GACTGTGCCTTCTAGTTGCCAGCCATCTGTTGTTTGCCCCTCCCCCGTGCCTTCCTTGACCCTGGAAGGT
GCCACTCCCACTGTCCTTTCCTAATAAAATGAGGAAATTGCATCGCATTGTCTGAGTAGGTGTCATTCTA
TTCTGGGGGGTGGGGTGGGGCAGGACAGCAAGGGGGAGGATTGGGAAGAGAATAGCAGGCATGCTGGGGA
GCGGCCGCAGGAACCCCTAGTGATGGAGTTGGCCACTCCCTCTCTGCGCGCTCGCTCGCTCACTGAGGCC
GGGCGACCAAAGGTCGCCCGACGCCCGGGCTTTGCCCGGGCGGCCTCAGTGAGCGAGCGAGCGCGCAGCT
GCCTGCAGGGGCGCCTGATGCGGTATTTTCTCCTTACGCATCTGTGCGGTATTTCACACCGCATA
[95 nt withheld, positions 1116-1210]
T
[46 nt withheld, positions 1212-1257]
C
[141 nt withheld, positions 1259-1399]
CCTTTGACGTTGGAGTCCACGTTCTTTAATAGTGGACTCTTGTTCCAAACTGGAACAACACTCAACTCTA
TCTCGGGCTATTCTTTTGATTTATAAGGGATTTTGCCGATTTCGGTCTATTGGTTAAAAAATGAGCTGAT
TTAACAAAAATTTAACGCGAATTTTAACAAAATATTAACGTTTACAATTTTATGGTGCACTCTCAGTACA
ATCTGCTCTGATGCCGCATAGTTAAGCCAGCCCCGACACCCGCCAACACCCGCTGACGCGCCCTGACGGG
CTTGTCTGCTCCCGGCATCCGCTTACAGACAAGCTGTGACCGTCTCCGGGAGCTGCATGTGTCAGAGGTT
TTCACCGTCATCACCGAAACGCGCGAGACGAAAGGGCCTCGTGATACGCCTATTTTTATAGGTTAATGTC
ATGATAATAATGGTTTCTTAGACGTCAGGTGGCACTTTTCGGGGAAATGTGCGCGGAACCCCTATTTGTT
TATTTTTCTAAATACATTCAAATATGTATCCGCTCATGAGACAATAACCCTGATAAATGCTTCAATAATA
TTGAAAAAGGAAGAGTATGAGTATTCAACATTTCCGTGTCGCCCTTATTCCCTTTTTTGCGGCATTTTGC
CTTCCTGTTTTTGCTCACCCAGAAACGCTGGTGAAAGTAAAAGATGCTGAAGATCAGTTGGGTGCACGAG
TGGGTTACATCGAACTGGATCTCAACAGCGGTAAGATCCTTGAGAGTTTTCGCCCCGAAGAACGTTTTCC
AATGATGAGCACTTTTAAAGTTCTGCTATGTGGCGCGGTATTATCCCGTATTGACGCCGGGCAAGAGCAA
CTCGGTCGCCGCATACACTATTCTCAGAATGACTTGGTTGAGTACTCACCAGTCACAGAAAAGCATCTTA
CGGATGGCATGACAGTAAGAGAATTATGCAGTGCTGCCATAACCATGAGTGATAACACTGCGGCCAACTT
ACTTCTGACAACGATCGGAGGACCGAAGGAGCTAACCGCTTTTTTGCACAACATGGGGGATCATGTAACT
CGCCTTGATCGTTGGGAACCGGAGCTGAATGAAGCCATACCAAACGACGAGCGTGACACCACGATGCCTG
TAGCAATGGCAACAACGTTGCGCAAACTATTAACTGGCGAACTACTTACTCTAGCTTCCCGGCAACAATT
AATAGACTGGATGGAGGCGGATAAAGTTGCAGGACCACTTCTGCGCTCGGCCCTTCCGGCTGGCTGGTTT
ATTGCTGATAAATCTGGAGCCGGTGAGCGTGGAAGCCGCGGTATCATTGCAGCACTGGGGCCAGATGGTA
AGCCCTCCCGTATCGTAGTTATCTACACGACGGGGAGTCAGGCAACTATGGATGAACGAAATAGACAGAT
CGCTGAGATAGGTGCCTCACTGATTAAGCATTGGTAACTGTCAGACCAAGTTTACTCATATATACTTTAG
ATTGATTTAAAACTTCATTTTTAATTTAAAAGGATCTAGGTGAAGATCCTTTTTGATAATCTCATGACCA
AAATCCCTTAACGTGAGTTTTCGTTCCACTGAGCGTCAGACCCCGTAGAAAAGATCAAAGGATCTTCTTG
AGATCCTTTTTTTCTGCGCGTAATCTGCTGCTTGCAAACAAAAAAACCACCGCTACCAGCGGTGGTTTGT
TTGCCGGATCAAGAGCTACCAACTCTTTTTCCGAAGGTAACTGGCTTCAGCAGAGCGCAGATACCAAATA
CTGTTCTTCTAGTGTAGCCGTAGTTAGGCCACCACTTCAAGAACTCTGTAGCACCGCCTACATACCTCGC
TCTGCTAATCCTGTTACCAGTGGCTGCTGCCAGTGGCGATAAGTCGTGTCTTACCGGGTTGGACTCAAGA
CGATAGTTACCGGATAAGGCGCAGCGGTCGGGCTGAACGGGGGGTTCGTGCACACAGCCCAGCTTGGAGC
GAACGACCTACACCGAACTGAGATACCTACAGCGTGAGCTATGAGAAAGCGCCACGCTTCCCGAAGGGAG
AAAGGCGGACAGGTATCCGGTAAGCGGCAGGGTCGGAACAGGAGAGCGCACGAGGGAGCTTCCAGGGGGA
AACGCCTGGTATCTTTATAGTCCTGTCGGGTTTCGCCACCTCTGACTTGAGCGTCGATTTTTGTGATGCT
CGTCAGGGGGGCGGAGCCTATGGAAAAACGCCAGCAACGCGGCCTTTTTACGGTTCCTGGCCTTTTGCTG
GCCTTTTGCTCACATGTGAGGGCCTATTTCCCATGATTCCTTCATATTTGCATATACGATACAAGGCTGT
TAGAGAGATAATTGGAATTAATTTGACTGTAAACACAAAGATATTAGTACAAAATACGTGACGTAGAAAG
TAATAATTTCTTGGGTAGTTTGCAGTTTTAAAATTATGTTTTAAAATGGACTATCATATGCTTACCGTAA
CTTGAAAGTATTTCGATTTCTTGGCTTTATATATCTTGTGGAAAGGACGAAACACCGTTGACTGCACACA
ACTGGGCGTTTTAGAGCTAGAAATAGCAAGTTAAAATAAGGCTAGTCCGTTATCAACTTGAAAAAGTGGC
ACCGAGTCGGTGCTTTTTTGTTTTAGAGCTAGAAATAGCAAGTTAAAATAAGGCTAGTCCGTTTTTAGCG
CGTGCGCCAATTCTGCAGACAAATGGCTCTAGAGGTACCCGTTACATAACTTACGGTAAATGGCCCGCCT
GGCTGACCGCCCAACGACCCCCGCCCATTGACGTCAATAGTAACGCCAATAGGGACTTTCCATTGACGTC
AATGGGTGGAGTATTTACGGTAAACTGCCCACTTGGCAGTACATCAAGTGTATCATATGCCAAGTACGCC
CCCTATTGACGTCAATGACGGTAAATGGCCCGCCTGGCATTGTGCCCAGTACATGACCTTATGGGACTTT
CCTACTTGGCAGTACATCTACGTATTAGTCATCGCTATTACCATGGTCGAGGTGAGCCCCACGTTCTGCT
TCACTCTCCCCATCTCCCCCCCCTCCCCACCCCCAATTTTGTATTTATTTATTTTTTAATTATTTTGTGC
AGCGATGGGGGCGGGGGGGGGGGGGGGGCGCGCGCCAGGCGGGGCGGGGCGGGGCGAGGGGCGGGGCGGG
GCGAGGCGGAGAGGTGCGGCGGCAGCCAATCAGAGCGGCGCGCTCCGAAAGTTTCCTTTTATGGCGAGGC
GGCGGCGGCGGCGGCCCTATAAAAAGCGAAGCGCGCGGCGGGCGGGAGTCGCTGCGCGCTGCCTTCGCCC
CGTGCCCCGCTCCGCCGCCGCCTCGCGCCGCCCGCCCCGGCTCTGACTGACCGCGTTACTCCCACAGGTG
AGCGGGCGGGACGGCCCTTCTCCTCCGGGCTGTAATTAGCTGAGCAAGAGGTAAGGGTTTAAGGGATGGT
TGGTTGGTGGGGTATTAATGTTTAATTACCTGGAGCACCTGCCTGAAATCACTTTTTTTCAGGTTGGACC
GGTGCCACCATGGACTATAAGGACCACGACGGAGACTACAAGGATCATGATATTGATTACAAAGACGATG
ACGATAAGATGGCCACCGACGCCGAGTACGTGCGGATCCACGAGAAGCTGGATATCTATACATTCAAGAA
GCAGTTTAGCAACAATAAGAAGTCCGTGTCTCACAGATGCTACGTGCTGTTCGAGCTGAAGCGGAGAGGA
GAGAGGCGCGCCTGTTTTTGGGGCTATGCCGTGAACAAGCCACAGTCTGGAACCGAGAGGGGAATCCACG
CAGAGATCTTCAGCATCAGGAAGGTGGAGGAGTACCTGCGCGACAACCCCGGCCAGTTTACAATCAATTG
GTATAGCTCCTGGAGCCCTTGCGCCGATTGTGCCGAGAAGATCCTGGAGTGGTACAACCAGGAGCTGAGG
GGCAATGGCCACACCCTGAAGATCTGGGTGTGCAAGCTGTACTATGAGAAGAACGCCAGGAATCAGATCG
GCCTGTGGAACCTGCGCGACAATGGCGTGGGCCTGAACGTGATGGTGTCCGAGCACTATCAGTGCTGTCG
CAAGATCTTTATCCAGTCTAGCCACAATCAGCTGAACGAGAATCGGTGGCTGGAGAAAACACTGAAGAGA
GCCGAGAAGCGGAGAAGCGAGCTGTCCATCATGTTTCAGGTGAAGATCCTGCACACCACAAAGTCTCCCG
CCGTGAGCGGAGGATCTAGCGGAGGATCAAGCGGAAGCGAGACTCCTGGAACCAGCGAAAGCGCAACCCC
AGAAAGCAGCGGAGGAAGTAGCGGAGGAAGCATGGCAATGCAGATGCAGCTTGAAGCAAATGCAGATACT
TCAGTGGAAGAAGAAAGCTTTGGCCCACAACCCATTTCACGGTTAGAGCAGTGTGGCATAAATGCCAACG
ATGTGAAGAAATTGGAAGAAGCTGGATTCCATACTGTGGAGGCTGTTGCCTATGCGCCAAAGAAGGAGCT
AATAAATATTAAGGGAATTAGTGAAGCCAAAGCTGATAAAATTCTGGCTGAGGCAGCTAAATTAGTTCCA
ATGGGTTTCACCACTGCAACTGAATTCCACCAAAGGCGGTCAGAGATCATACAGATTACTACTGGCTCCA
AAGAGCTTGACAAACTACTTCAATCTGGCGGATCTAGCGGTGGATCTAGCGGCTCTGAGACCCCTGGAAC
ATCCGAATCCGCCACTCCAGAGAGCAGCGGAGGCTCTTCTGGAGGATCAAGCGCTGACAAGAAGTACAGC
ATCGGCCTGGCCATCGGCACCAACTCTGTGGGCTGGGCCGTGATCACCGACGAGTACAAGGTGCCCAGCA
AGAAATTCAAGGTGCTGGGCAACACCGACCGGCACAGCATCAAGAAGAACCTGATCGGAGCCCTGCTGTT
CGACAGCGGCGAAACAGCCGAGGCCACCCGGCTGAAGAGAACCGCCAGAAGAAGATACACCAGACGGAAG
AACCGGATCTGCTATCTGCAAGAGATCTTCAGCAACGAGATGGCCAAGGTGGACGACAGCTTCTTCCACA
GACTGGAAGAGTCCTTCCTGGTGGAAGAGGATAAGAAGCACGAGCGGCACCCCATCTTCGGCAACATCGT
GGACGAGGTGGCCTACCACGAGAAGTACCCCACCATCTACCACCTGAGAAAGAAACTGGTGGACAGCACC
GACAAGGCCGACCTGCGGCTGATCTATCTGGCCCTGGCCCACATGATCAAGTTCCGGGGCCACTTCCTGA
TCGAGGGCGACCTGAACCCCGACAACAGCGACGTGGACAAGCTGTTCATCCAGCTGGTGCAGACCTACAA
CCAGCTGTTCGAGGAAAACCCCATCAACGCCAGCGGCGTGGACGCCAAGGCCATCCTGTCTGCCAGACTG
AGCAAGAGCAGACGGCTGGAAAATCTGATCGCCCAGCTGCCCGGCGAGAAGAAGAATGGCCTGTTCGGAA
ACCTGATTGCCCTGAGCCTGGGCCTGACCCCCAACTTCAAGAGCAACTTCGACCTGGCCGAGGATGCCAA
ACTGCAGCTGAGCAAGGACACCTACGACGACGACCTGGACAACCTGCTGGCCCAGATCGGCGACCAGTAC
GCCGACCTGTTTCTGGCCGCCAAGAACCTGTCCGACGCCATCCTGCTGAGCGACATCCTGAGAGTGAACA
CCGAGATCACCAAGGCCCCCCTGAGCGCCTCTATGATCAAGAGATACGACGAGCACCACCAGGACCTGAC
CCTGCTGAAAGCTCTCGTGCGGCAGCAGCTGCCTGAGAAGTACAAAGAGATTTTCTTCGACCAGAGCAAG
AACGGCTACGCCGGCTACATTGACGGCGGAGCCAGCCAGGAAGAGTTCTACAAGTTCATCAAGCCCATCC
TGGAAAAGATGGACGGCACCGAGGAACTGCTCGTGAAGCTGAACAGAGAGGACCTGCTGCGGAAGCAGCG
GACCTTCGACAACGGCAGCATCCCCCACCAGATCCACCTGGGAGAGCTGCACGCCATTCTGCGGCGGCAG
GAAGATTTTTACCCATTCCTGAAGGACAACCGGGAAAAGATCGAGAAGATCCTGACCTTCCGCATCCCCT
ACTACGTGGGCCCTCTGGCCAGGGGAAACAGCAGATTCGCCTGGATGACCAGAAAGAGCGAGGAAACCAT
CACCCCCTGGAACTTCGAGGAAGTGGTGGACAAGGGCGCTTCCGCCCAGAGCTTCATCGAGCGGATGACC
AACTTCGATAAGAACCTGCCCAACGAGAAGGTGCTGCCCAAGCACAGCCTGCTGTACGAGTACTTCACCG
TGTATAACGAGCTGACCAAAGTGAAATACGTGACCGAGGGAATGAGAAAGCCCGCCTTCCTGAGCGGCGA
GCAGAAAAAGGCCATCGTGGACCTGCTGTTCAAGACCAACCGGAAAGTGACCGTGAAGCAGCTGAAAGAG
GACTACTTCAAGAAAATCGAGTGCTTCGACTCCGTGGAAATCTCCGGCGTGGAAGATCGGTTCAACGCCT
CCCTGGGCACATACCACGATCTGCTGAAAATTATCAAGGACAAGGACTTCCTGGACAATGAGGAAAACGA
GGACATTCTGGAAGATATCGTGCTGACCCTGACACTGTTTGAGGACAGAGAGATGATCGAGGAACGGCTG
AAAACCTATGCCCACCTGTTCGACGACAAAGTGATGAAGCAGCTGAAGCGGCGGAGATACACCGGCTGGG
GCAGGCTGAGCCGGAAGCTGATCAACGGCATCCGGGACAAGCAGTCCGGCAAGACAATCCTGGATTTCCT
GAAGTCCGACGGCTTCGCCAACAGAAACTTCATGCAGCTGATCCACGACGACAGCCTGACCTTTAAAGAG
GACATCCAGAAAGCCCAGGTGTCCGGCCAGGGCGATAGCCTGCACGAGCACATTGCCAATCTGGCCGGCA
GCCCCGCCATTAAGAAGGGCATCCTGCAGACAGTGAAGGTGGTGGACGAGCTCGTGAAAGTGATGGGCCG
GCACAAGCCCGAGAACATCGTGATCGAAATGGCCAGAGAGAACCAGACCACCCAGAAGGGACAGAAGAAC
AGCCGCGAGAGAATGAAGCGGATCGAAGAGGGCATCAAAGAGCTGGGCAGCCAGATCCTGAAAGAACACC
CCGTGGAAAACACCCAGCTGCAGAACGAGAAGCTGTACCTGTACTACCTGCAGAATGGGCGGGATATGTA
CGTGGACCAGGAACTGGACATCAACCGGCTGTCCGACTACGATGTGGACCATATCGTGCCTCAGAGCTTT
CTGAAGGACGACTCCATCGACAACAAGGTGCTGACCAGAAGCGACAAGAACCGGGGCAAGAGCGACAACG
TGCCCTCCGAAGAGGTCGTGAAGAAGATGAAGAACTACTGGCGGCAGCTGCTGAACGCCAAGCTGATTAC
CCAGAGAAAGTTCGACAATCTGACCAAGGCCGAGAGAGGCGGCCTGAGCGAACTGGATAAGGCCGGCTTC
ATCAAGAGACAGCTGGTGGAAACCCGGCAGATCACAAAGCACGTGGCACAGATCCTGGACTCCCGGATGA
ACACTAAGTACGACGAGAATGACAAGCTGATCCGGGAAGTGAAAGTGATCACCCTGAAGTCCAAGCTGGT
GTCCGATTTCCGGAAGGATTTCCAGTTTTACAAAGTGCGCGAGATCAACAACTACCACCACGCCCACGAC
GCCTACCTGAACGCCGTCGTGGGAACCGCCCTGATCAAAAAGTACCCTAAGCTGGAAAGCGAGTTCGTGT
ACGGCGACTACAAGGTGTACGACGTGCGGAAGATGATCGCCAAGAGCGAGCAGGAAATCGGCAAGGCTAC
CGCCAAGTACTTCTTCTACAGCAACATCATGAACTTTTTCAAGACCGAGATTACCCTGGCCAACGGCGAG
ATCCGGAAGCGGCCTCTGATCGAGACAAACGGCGAAACCGGGGAGATCGTGTGGGATAAGGGCCGGGATT
TTGCCACCGTGCGGAAAGTGCTGAGCATGCCCCAAGTGAATATCGTGAAAAAGACCGAGGTGCAGACAGG
CGGCTTCAGCAAAGAGTCTATCCTGCCCAAGAGGAACAGCGATAAGCTGATCGCCAGAAAGAAGGACTGG
GACCCTAAGAAGTACGGCGGCTTCGACAGCCCCACCGTGGCCTATTCTGTGCTGGTGGTGGCCAAAGTGG
AAAAGGGCAAGTCCAAGAAACTGAAGAGTGTGAAAGAGCTGCTGGGGATCACCATCATGGAAAGAAGCAG
CTTCGAGAAGAATCCCATCGACTTTCTGGAAGCCAAGGGCTACAAAGAAGTGAAAAAGGACCTGATCATC
AAGCTGCCTAAGTACTCCCTGTTCGAGCTGGAAAACGGCCGGAAGAGAATGCTGGCCTCTGCCGGCGAAC
TGCAGAAGGGAAACGAACTGGCCCTGCCCTCCAAATATGTGAACTTCCTGTACCTGGCCAGCCACTATGA
GAAGCTGAAGGGCTCCCCCGAGGATAATGAGCAGAAACAGCTGTTTGTGGAACAGCACAAGCACTACCTG
GACGAGATCATCGAGCAGATCAGCGAGTTCTCCAAGAGAGTGATCCTGGCCGACGCTAATCTGGACAAAG
TGCTGTCCGCCTACAACAAGCACCGGGATAAGCCCATCAGAGAGCAGGCCGAGAATATCATCCACCTGTT
TACCCTGACCAATCTGGGAGCCCCTGCCGCCTTCAAGTACTTTGACACCACCATCGACCGGAAGAGGTAC
ACCAGCACCAAAGAGGTGCTGGACGCCACCCTGATCCACCAGAGCATCACCGGCCTGTACGAGACACGGA
TCGACCTGTCTCAGCTGGGAGGTGACAGTGGCGGAAGTGGACTAGTAGGAAGTGGCGGGAGCACTAATCT
GAGCGACATCATTGAGAAGGAGACTGGGAAACAGCTGGTCATTCAGGAGTCCATCCTGATGCTGCCTGAG
GAGGTGGAGGAAGTGATCGGCAACAAGCCAGAGTCTGACATCCTGGTGCACACCGCCTACGACGAGTCCA
CAGATGAGAATGTGATGCTGCTGACCTCTGACGCCCCCGAGTATAAGCCTTGGGCCCTGGTCATCCAGGA
TTCTAACGGCGAGAATAAGATCAAGATGCTGAGCGGAGGATCCGGAGGATCTGGAGGCAGCACCAACCTG
TCTGACATCATCGAGAAGGAGACAGGCAAGCAGCTGGTCATCCAGGAGAGCATCCTGATGCTGCCCGAAG
AAGTCGAAGAAGTGATCGGAAACAAGCCTGAGAGCGATATCCTGGTCCATACCGCCTACGACGAGAGTAC
CGACGAAAATGTGATGCTGCTGACATCCGACGCCCCAGAGTATAAGCCCTGGGCTCTGGTCATCCAGGAT
TCCAACGGAGAGAACAAAATCAAAATGCTGTCTGGCGGCTCAGAATTCGGATCCCCTGCTGCTAAACGTG
TTAAGCTTGATGGGGGTAGCCCGGCAGCCAAGAGAGTCAAACTCGACGGCGGCTCCCCAGCGGCAAAAAG
GGTGAAACTAGACGGGGGTAGCCCCGCCGCGAAGCGTGTAAAGCTGGATGGAGGATCGCCTGCGGCTAAG
CGAGTCAAATTAGACGGTGGGTCACCGGCTGCAAAGCGCGTCAAATTGGAT
